>Addgene plasmid #112793 | His6-SUMO-pET28a-EfaCas1 | addgene full sequence | sequence record 215730 | Addgene NGS Result
ATCCGGATATAGTTCCTCCTTTCAGCAAAAAACCCCTCAAGACCCGTTTAGAGGCCCCAAGGGGTTATGC
TAGTTATTGCTCAGCGGTGGCAGCAGCCAACTCAGCTTCCTTTCGGGCTTTGTTAGCAGCCGGATCTCAG
TGGTGGTGGTGGTGGTGCTCGAGTGCGGCCGCTCATATCCCAAACTCTGGAACTCCTTCCTCCTCTTGAT
TCAGAACTTTTACTACATGTTTTGTATAATCGGTAGCAATATTGGTTAAAAACATTTGTTTTTTCTTGTA
CATATACGTATTCATAAACAAAGCAAATAACTTACGTTTCATTATCGGAAATGCTTCTTTTCTATTCTCA
TAAATGATTTGATCTACCAATGGACGAAAAGGCTCCATAAGATCACTTGCTAAGTTAAAGTCATTAAATT
GGTTGGCATGTTTTAGTCCTAGTTGTGTAAAACAACCTGTCTGGACTAACTCTCGAGCAAAAATACTTAA
TAACAACGTATAACCATAGTTTAAACCAGCATTAATGTCATTTTCTTGTTCACGTGTAAAATCATTGCCA
AAGAGAGTATTAAAATAACTTCGAGCTGCATGACCTTCTCGATTGGCTGGATCAAACAGACGTAATTCAG
CGCGCATAGCTAACAAAGCAGCAGCCTTTTGGTCATAGTCTCGTTGCGCTAAGTGTAAACTCTGATTGGT
GATTTTTTGTGCAATGATCGCTGTCCAAACTTGACCTTTTCGTTCTTCCGTCCAAGCCAACTGACGTGTC
AATTGCAAGCTACTATCATGCCGTCCATAAAAGGGCAAAATTTTACCAATTGGCAAACGCTTATCATCGC
AAAATAACACTAATATTTTTTCATCAATTAATCGTTTTAATAGCATCGTGGTTAACGAAATGTCCGTTGT
TTCCAACAACAAAACATCAATCTCAGACAAATGAATTAATTCTTGGTGATCAATGGCTTTAAAAACAAGA
TGATTGTTTTTATAGGATAATTTTGAATGCTTGTTAACCACTACCGTTCGCCAGCCCATGGATCCACCAA
TCTGTTCTCTGTGAGCCTCAATAATATCGTTATCCTCCATGTCCAAATCTTCAGGGGTCTGATCAGCTTG
GATTCTAATACCGTCGTACAAGAATCTTAAGGAGTCCATTTCCTTACCCTGTCTTTTAGCGAACGCTTCC
ATCAGCCTTCTTAAAGGAGTGGTCTTTTTGATCTTGAAGAAGATCTCTGAAGATCCATCGGACACCTTTA
AATTGATGTGAGTCTCAGGCTTGACTTCTGGCTTGACCTCTGGCTTAGCTTCTTGATTGACTTCTGAGTC
CGACATGCTAGCCATATGGCTGCCGCGCGGCACCAGGCCGCTGCTGTGATGATGATGATGATGGCTGCTG
CCCATGGTATATCTCCTTCTTAAAGTTAAACAAAATTATTTCTAGAGGGGAATTGTTATCCGCTCACAAT
TCCCCTATAGTGAGTCGTATTAATTTCGCGGGATCGAGATCTCGATCCTCTACGCCGGACGCATCGTGGC
CGGCATCACCGGCGCCACAGGTGCGGTTGCTGGCGCCTATATCGCCGACATCACCGATGGGGAAGATCGG
GCTCGCCACTTCGGGCTCATGAGCGCTTGTTTCGGCGTGGGTATGGTGGCAGGCCCCGTGGCCGGGGGAC
TGTTGGGCGCCATCTCCTTGCATGCACCATTCCTTGCGGCGGCGGTGCTCAACGGCCTCAACCTACTACT
GGGCTGCTTCCTAATGCAGGAGTCGCATAAGGGAGAGCGTCGAGATCCCGGACACCATCGAATGGCGCAA
AACCTTTCGCGGTATGGCATGATAGCGCCCGGAAGAGAGTCAATTCAGGGTGGTGAATGTGAAACCAGTA
ACGTTATACGATGTCGCAGAGTATGCCGGTGTCTCTTATCAGACCGTTTCCCGCGTGGTGAACCAGGCCA
GCCACGTTTCTGCGAAAACGCGGGAAAAAGTGGAAGCGGCGATGGCGGAGCTGAATTACATTCCCAACCG
CGTGGCACAACAACTGGCGGGCAAACAGTCGTTGCTGATTGGCGTTGCCACCTCCAGTCTGGCCCTGCAC
GCGCCGTCGCAAATTGTCGCGGCGATTAAATCTCGCGCCGATCAACTGGGTGCCAGCGTGGTGGTGTCGA
TGGTAGAACGAAGCGGCGTCGAAGCCTGTAAAGCGGCGGTGCACAATCTTCTCGCGCAACGCGTCAGTGG
GCTGATCATTAACTATCCGCTGGATGACCAGGATGCCATTGCTGTGGAAGCTGCCTGCACTAATGTTCCG
GCGTTATTTCTTGATGTCTCTGACCAGACACCCATCAACAGTATTATTTTCTCCCATGAAGACGGTACGC
GACTGGGCGTGGAGCATCTGGTCGCATTGGGTCACCAGCAAATCGCGCTGTTAGCGGGCCCATTAAGTTC
TGTCTCGGCGCGTCTGCGTCTGGCTGGCTGGCATAAATATCTCACTCGCAATCAAATTCAGCCGATAGCG
GAACGGGAAGGCGACTGGAGTGCCATGTCCGGTTTTCAACAAACCATGCAAATGCTGAATGAGGGCATCG
TTCCCACTGCGATGCTGGTTGCCAACGATCAGATGGCGCTGGGCGCAATGCGCGCCATTACCGAGTCCGG
GCTGCGCGTTGGTGCGGATATCTCGGTAGTGGGATACGACGATACCGAAGACAGCTCATGTTATATCCCG
CCGTTAACCACCATCAAACAGGATTTTCGCCTGCTGGGGCAAACCAGCGTGGACCGCTTGCTGCAACTCT
CTCAGGGCCAGGCGGTGAAGGGCAATCAGCTGTTGCCCGTCTCACTGGTGAAAAGAAAAACCACCCTGGC
GCCCAATACGCAAACCGCCTCTCCCCGCGCGTTGGCCGATTCATTAATGCAGCTGGCACGACAGGTTTCC
CGACTGGAAAGCGGGCAGTGAGCGCAACGCAATTAATGTAAGTTAGCTCACTCATTAGGCACCGGGATCT
CGACCGATGCCCTTGAGAGCCTTCAACCCAGTCAGCTCCTTCCGGTGGGCGCGGGGCATGACTATCGTCG
CCGCACTTATGACTGTCTTCTTTATCATGCAACTCGTAGGACAGGTGCCGGCAGCGCTCTGGGTCATTTT
CGGCGAGGACCGCTTTCGCTGGAGCGCGACGATGATCGGCCTGTCGCTTGCGGTATTCGGAATCTTGCAC
GCCCTCGCTCAAGCCTTCGTCACTGGTCCCGCCACCAAACGTTTCGGCGAGAAGCAGGCCATTATCGCCG
GCATGGCGGCCCCACGGGTGCGCATGATCGTGCTCCTGTCGTTGAGGACCCGGCTAGGCTGGCGGGGTTG
CCTTACTGGTTAGCAGAATGAATCACCGATACGCGAGCGAACGTGAAGCGACTGCTGCTGCAAAACGTCT
GCGACCTGAGCAACAACATGAATGGTCTTCGGTTTCCGTGTTTCGTAAAGTCTGGAAACGCGGAAGTCAG
CGCCCTGCACCATTATGTTCCGGATCTGCATCGCAGGATGCTGCTGGCTACCCTGTGGAACACCTACATC
TGTATTAACGAAGCGCTGGCATTGACCCTGAGTGATTTTTCTCTGGTCCCGCCGCATCCATACCGCCAGT
TGTTTACCCTCACAACGTTCCAGTAACCGGGCATGTTCATCATCAGTAACCCGTATCGTGAGCATCCTCT
CTCGTTTCATCGGTATCATTACCCCCATGAACAGAAATCCCCCTTACACGGAGGCATCAGTGACCAAACA
GGAAAAAACCGCCCTTAACATGGCCCGCTTTATCAGAAGCCAGACATTAACGCTTCTGGAGAAACTCAAC
GAGCTGGACGCGGATGAACAGGCAGACATCTGTGAATCGCTTCACGACCACGCTGATGAGCTTTACCGCA
GCTGCCTCGCGCGTTTCGGTGATGACGGTGAAAACCTCTGACACATGCAGCTCCCGGAGACGGTCACAGC
TTGTCTGTAAGCGGATGCCGGGAGCAGACAAGCCCGTCAGGGCGCGTCAGCGGGTGTTGGCGGGTGTCGG
GGCGCAGCCATGACCCAGTCACGTAGCGATAGCGGAGTGTATACTGGCTTAACTATGCGGCATCAGAGCA
GATTGTACTGAGAGTGCACCATTGCGGTGTGAAATACCGCACAGATGCGTAAGGAGAAAATACCGCATCA
GGCGCTCTTCCGCTTCCTCGCTCACTGACTCGCTGCGCTCGGTCGTTCGGCTGCGGCGAGCGGTATCAGC
TCACTCAAAGGCGGTAATACGGTTATCCACAGAATCAGGGGATAACGCAGGAAAGAACATGTGAGCAAAA
GGCCAGCAAAAGGCCAGGAACCGTAAAAAGGCCGCGTTGCTGGCGTTTTTCCATAGGCTCCGCCCCCCTG
ACGAGCATCACAAAAATCGACGCTCAAGTCAGAGGTGGCGAAACCCGACAGGACTATAAAGATACCAGGC
GTTTCCCCCTGGAAGCTCCCTCGTGCGCTCTCCTGTTCCGACCCTGCCGCTTACCGGATACCTGTCCGCC
TTTCTCCCTTCGGGAAGCGTGGCGCTTTCTCATAGCTCACGCTGTAGGTATCTCAGTTCGGTGTAGGTCG
TTCGCTCCAAGCTGGGCTGTGTGCACGAACCCCCCGTTCAGCCCGACCGCTGCGCCTTATCCGGTAACTA
TCGTCTTGAGTCCAACCCGGTAAGACACGACTTATCGCCACTGGCAGCAGCCACTGGTAACAGGATTAGC
AGAGCGAGGTATGTAGGCGGTGCTACAGAGTTCTTGAAGTGGTGGCCTAACTACGGCTACACTAGAAGGA
CAGTATTTGGTATCTGCGCTCTGCTGAAGCCAGTTACCTTCGGAAAAAGAGTTGGTAGCTCTTGATCCGG
CAAACAAACCACCGCTGGTAGCGGTGGTTTTTTTGTTTGCAAGCAGCAGATTACGCGCAGAAAAAAAGGA
TCTCAAGAAGATCCTTTGATCTTTTCTACGGGGTCTGACGCTCAGTGGAACGAAAACTCACGTTAAGGGA
TTTTGGTCATGAACAATAAAACTGTCTGCTTACATAAACAGTAATACAAGGGGTGTTATGAGCCATATTC
AACGGGAAACGTCTTGCTCTAGGCCGCGATTAAATTCCAACATGGATGCTGATTTATATGGGTATAAATG
GGCTCGCGATAATGTCGGGCAATCAGGTGCGACAATCTATCGATTGTATGGGAAGCCCGATGCGCCAGAG
TTGTTTCTGAAACATGGCAAAGGTAGCGTTGCCAATGATGTTACAGATGAGATGGTCAGACTAAACTGGC
TGACGGAATTTATGCCTCTTCCGACCATCAAGCATTTTATCCGTACTCCTGATGATGCATGGTTACTCAC
CACTGCGATCCCCGGGAAAACAGCATTCCAGGTATTAGAAGAATATCCTGATTCAGGTGAAAATATTGTT
GATGCGCTGGCAGTGTTCCTGCGCCGGTTGCATTCGATTCCTGTTTGTAATTGTCCTTTTAACAGCGATC
GCGTATTTCGTCTCGCTCAGGCGCAATCACGAATGAATAACGGTTTGGTTGATGCGAGTGATTTTGATGA
CGAGCGTAATGGCTGGCCTGTTGAACAAGTCTGGAAAGAAATGCATAAACTTTTGCCATTCTCACCGGAT
TCAGTCGTCACTCATGGTGATTTCTCACTTGATAACCTTATTTTTGACGAGGGGAAATTAATAGGTTGTA
TTGATGTTGGACGAGTCGGAATCGCAGACCGATACCAGGATCTTGCCATCCTATGGAACTGCCTCGGTGA
GTTTTCTCCTTCATTACAGAAACGGCTTTTTCAAAAATATGGTATTGATAATCCTGATATGAATAAATTG
CAGTTTCATTTGATGCTCGATGAGTTTTTCTAAGAATTAATTCATGAGCGGATACATATTTGAATGTATT
TAGAAAAATAAACAAATAGGGGTTCCGCGCACATTTCCCCGAAAAGTGCCACCTAAATTGTAAGCGTTAA
TATTTTGTTAAAATTCGCGTTAAATTTTTGTTAAATCAGCTCATTTTTTAACCAATAGGCCGAAATCGGC
AAAATCCCTTATAAATCAAAAGAATAGACCGAGATAGGGT
[37 nt withheld, positions 6131-6167]
AAAGAACGTGGACTCCAACGTCAAAGG
[49 nt withheld, positions 6195-6243]
T
[91 nt withheld, positions 6245-6335]
G
[124 nt withheld, positions 6337-6460]
CCCATTCGCCA
Features (pLannotate 1.2.2; 22 found; start..end, strand, type, name):
     26..73      -  terminator     T7 terminator: transcription terminator for bacteriophage T7 RNA polymerase
     81..130     -  CDS            SET1 (fragment): solubility-enhancement tag derived from T7 phage gene 10B
    140..157     -  CDS            9xHis (fragment): 9xHis affinity tag
    176..1036    -  CDS            cas1: CAS1_STRTR - Experimental evidence at protein level: Swiss-Prot protein existence level 1. CRISPR (clustered regularly interspaced short palindromic repeat), is an adaptive immune system that provides protection against mobile genetic elements (viruses, transposable elements and conjugative plasmids). CRISPR clusters contain spacers, sequences complementary to antecedent mobile elements, and target invading nucleic acids. CRISPR clusters are transcribed and processed into CRISPR RNA (crRNA) (Probable). Acts as a dsDNA endonuclease. Involved in the integration of spacer DNA into the CRISPR cass
   1044..1336    -  CDS            SUMO (fragment): cleavable ubiquitin-like protein tag; S. cerevisiae SMT3 (truncated)
   1349..1366    -  CDS            thrombin site: thrombin recognition and cleavage site
   1377..1393    -  CDS            capTEV™ (fragment): composite tag for in vivo biotinylation, TEV protease cleavage, and 6xHis tagging
   1412..1434    -  RBS            RBS: efficient ribosome binding site from bacteriophage T7 gene 10 (Olins and Rangwala, 1989)
   1449..1473    -  protein_bind   lac operator: The lac repressor binds to the lac operator to inhibit transcription in E. coli. This inhibition can be relieved by adding lactose or isopropyl-β-D-thiogalactopyranoside (IPTG). lac repressor encoded by lacI
   1474..1492    -  promoter       T7 promoter: promoter for bacteriophage T7 RNA polymerase
   1514..1793    +  CDS            TcR (fragment): tetracycline efflux protein; tet; confers resistance to tetracycline
   1801..1878    +  promoter       lacI promoter: lacI
   1879..2961    +  CDS            lacI: lac repressor; lacI; The lac repressor binds to the lac operator to inhibit transcription in E. coli. This inhibition can be relieved by adding lactose or isopropyl-β-D-thiogalactopyranoside (IPTG).
   2974..2995    +  protein_bind   CAP binding site: CAP binding activates transcription in the presence of cAMP. E. coli catabolite activator protein
   3010..3301    +  CDS            TcR (fragment): tetracycline efflux protein; tet; confers resistance to tetracycline
   3373..3753    -  CDS            YPB1_ECOLX: Protein predicted: Swiss-Prot protein existence level 4. From Escherichia coli.
   3770..3961    +  CDS            rop: Rop protein, which maintains plasmids at low copy number; rop
   4063..4202    +  misc_feature   bom: basis of mobility region from pBR322
   4388..4976    -  rep_origin     ori: high-copy-number ColE1/pMB1/pBR322/pUC origin of replication
   5098..5913    +  CDS            KanR: aminoglycoside phosphotransferase; aph(3')-Ia; confers resistance to kanamycin in bacteria or G418 (Geneticin®) in eukaryotes
   5922..5979    -  promoter       AmpR promoter (fragment): bla
   6032..6460    -  rep_origin     f1 ori (sequence partly withheld): f1 bacteriophage origin of replication; arrow indicates direction of (+) strand synthesis
