[The description below was written by a language model from this plasmid's Addgene catalogue record and pLannotate feature annotations shown in this document.]
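Description:
His6-SUMO-pET28a-EfaCas1 is a bacterial expression plasmid built on a pET28a derivative that carries an N-terminal His6-SUMO fusion module, and it is intended for producing the Enterococcus faecalis Cas1 protein in E. coli. The sequenced plasmid is about 6.5 kb. It replicates from a ColE1/pBR322-type origin accompanied by the rop gene and the bom region, consistent with the low copy number recorded, and is selected with kanamycin through an aminoglycoside phosphotransferase gene. An f1 origin is also present. Short tetracycline-resistance fragments and an AmpR promoter fragment in the annotation are partial matches in the backbone, not functional markers.

The expression cassette follows the standard pET layout: a T7 promoter with an adjacent lac operator, the T7 gene 10 ribosome binding site, the fusion open reading frame, and a T7 terminator, with a plasmid-borne lacI gene supplying repressor. Expression therefore depends on a host providing T7 RNA polymerase and is inducible with IPTG. The open reading frame runs from an N-terminal histidine tag (annotated as a partial composite-tag match) through a thrombin recognition site and a truncated yeast SMT3 SUMO domain into the cas1 coding sequence, which the annotation tool recognised by homology to a streptococcal Cas1; the insert is listed as synthetic. The histidine tag allows metal-affinity purification, and the SUMO domain generally aids solubility and can be removed with a SUMO protease. A downstream vector-derived His-tag fragment is annotated after the insert, but the record lists only the N-terminal tag. Cas1 is the integrase component of the CRISPR adaptation machinery, and the associated work concerns Cas1-Cas2-mediated spacer integration in type II systems, so the plasmid serves to make recombinant protein for such biochemical or structural studies.
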