Addgene plasmid #112793: His6-SUMO-pET28a-EfaCas1
Purpose: To express enterococcus faecalis Cas1 protein in E. coli
Depositing lab: Ailong Ke. Depositing organization: Cornell University. Publication: How type II CRISPR-Cas establish immunity through Cas1-Cas2-mediated spacer integration. Xiao Y, Ng S, Nam KH, Ke A. Nature. 2017 Oct 5;550(7674):137-141. doi: 10.1038/nature24020. Epub 2017 Sep 4. PubMed 28869593.
Backbone
  Vector backbone: His6-SUMO-pET28a
  Backbone size w/o insert (bp): 5800
  Vector type: Bacterial Expression
Growth in bacteria
  Bacterial resistance: Kanamycin, 50 μg/mL
  Growth temperature: 37°C
  Growth strain: DH5alpha
  Copy number: Low Copy
Gene/Insert
  Gene/Insert name: EfaCas1
  Species: Synthetic
  Tag / fusion protein: His6-SUMO (N terminal on backbone)
  Cloning method: Restriction Enzyme; 5′ cloning site cgcGGATCCATGGGCTGGCGAACGGTAGTGG (destroyed during cloning); 3′ cloning site AAGGAAAAAAGCGGCCGCTCATATCCCAAACTCTGGAACT (destroyed during cloning)
  Sequencing primers: 5′ unknown
Terms and licenses: Academic/Nonprofit Terms; Industry Terms: Not Available to Industry
How to cite: His6-SUMO-pET28a-EfaCas1 was a gift from Ailong Ke (Addgene plasmid # 112793 ; http://n2t.net/addgene:112793 ; RRID:Addgene_112793)
